>Addgene plasmid #61461 | FUGW-PK-hLC3∆G | depositor full sequence | sequence record 100031 | FUGW-PK-hLC3∆G sequence 11030 bps
GTCGACGGATCGGGAGATCTCCCGATCCCCTATGGTGCACTCTCAGTACAATCTGCTCTGATGCCGCATA
GTTAAGCCAGTATCTGCTCCCTGCTTGTGTGTTGGAGGTCGCTGAGTAGTGCGCGAGCAAAATTTAAGCT
ACAACAAGGCAAGGCTTGACCGACAATTGCATGAAGAATCTGCTTAGGGTTAGGCGTTTTGCGCTGCTTC
GCGATGTACGGGCCAGATATACGCGTTGACATTGATTATTGACTAGTTATTAATAGTAATCAATTACGGG
GTCATTAGTTCATAGCCCATATATGGAGTTCCGCGTTACATAACTTACGGTAAATGGCCCGCCTGGCTGA
CCGCCCAACGACCCCCGCCCATTGACGTCAATAATGACGTATGTTCCCATAGTAACGCCAATAGGGACTT
TCCATTGACGTCAATGGGTGGAGTATTTACGGTAAACTGCCCACTTGGCAGTACATCAAGTGTATCATAT
GCCAAGTACGCCCCCTATTGACGTCAATGACGGTAAATGGCCCGCCTGGCATTATGCCCAGTACATGACC
TTATGGGACTTTCCTACTTGGCAGTACATCTACGTATTAGTCATCGCTATTACCATGGTGATGCGGTTTT
GGCAGTACATCAATGGGCGTGGATAGCGGTTTGACTCACGGGGATTTCCAAGTCTCCACCCCATTGACGT
CAATGGGAGTTTGTTTTGGCACCAAAATCAACGGGACTTTCCAAAATGTCGTAACAACTCCGCCCCATTG
ACGCAAATGGGCGGTAGGCGTGTACGGTGGGAGGTCTATATAAGCAGCGCGTTTTGCCTGTACTGGGTCT
CTCTGGTTAGACCAGATCTGAGCCTGGGAGCTCTCTGGCTAACTAGGGAACCCACTGCTTAAGCCTCAAT
AAAGCTTGCCTTGAGTGCTTCAAGTAGTGTGTGCCCGTCTGTTGTGTGACTCTGGTAACTAGAGATCCCT
CAGACCCTTTTAGTCAGTGTGGAAAATCTCTAGCAGTGGCGCCCGAACAGGGACTTGAAAGCGAAAGGGA
AACCAGAGGAGCTCTCTCGACGCAGGACTCGGCTTGCTGAAGCGCGCACGGCAAGAGGCGAGGGGCGGCG
ACTGGTGAGTACGCCAAAAATTTTGACTAGCGGAGGCTAGAAGGAGAGAGATGGGTGCGAGAGCGTCAGT
ATTAAGCGGGGGAGAATTAGATCGCGATGGGAAAAAATTCGGTTAAGGCCAGGGGGAAAGAAAAAATATA
AATTAAAACATATAGTATGGGCAAGCAGGGAGCTAGAACGATTCGCAGTTAATCCTGGCCTGTTAGAAAC
ATCAGAAGGCTGTAGACAAATACTGGGACAGCTACAACCATCCCTTCAGACAGGATCAGAAGAACTTAGA
TCATTATATAATACAGTAGCAACCCTCTATTGTGTGCATCAAAGGATAGAGATAAAAGACACCAAGGAAG
CTTTAGACAAGATAGAGGAAGAGCAAAACAAAAGTAAGACCACCGCACAGCAAGCGGCCGCTGATCTTCA
GACCTGGAGGAGGAGATATGAGGGACAATTGGAGAAGTGAATTATATAAATATAAAGTAGTAAAAATTGA
ACCATTAGGAGTAGCACCCACCAAGGCAAAGAGAAGAGTGGTGCAGAGAGAAAAAAGAGCAGTGGGAATA
GGAGCTTTGTTCCTTGGGTTCTTGGGAGCAGCAGGAAGCACTATGGGCGCAGCGTCAATGACGCTGACGG
TACAGGCCAGACAATTATTGTCTGGTATAGTGCAGCAGCAGAACAATTTGCTGAGGGCTATTGAGGCGCA
ACAGCATCTGTTGCAACTCACAGTCTGGGGCATCAAGCAGCTCCAGGCAAGAATCCTGGCTGTGGAAAGA
TACCTAAAGGATCAACAGCTCCTGGGGATTTGGGGTTGCTCTGGAAAACTCATTTGCACCACTGCTGTGC
CTTGGAATGCTAGTTGGAGTAATAAATCTCTGGAACAGATTTGGAATCACACGACCTGGATGGAGTGGGA
CAGAGAAATTAACAATTACACAAGCTTAATACACTCCTTAATTGAAGAATCGCAAAACCAGCAAGAAAAG
AATGAACAAGAATTATTGGAATTAGATAAATGGGCAAGTTTGTGGAATTGGTTTAACATAACAAATTGGC
TGTGGTATATAAAATTATTCATAATGATAGTAGGAGGCTTGGTAGGTTTAAGAATAGTTTTTGCTGTACT
TTCTATAGTGAATAGAGTTAGGCAGGGATATTCACCATTATCGTTTCAGACCCACCTCCCAACCCCGAGG
GGACCCGACAGGCCCGAAGGAATAGAAGAAGAAGGTGGAGAGAGAGACAGAGACAGATCCATTCGATTAG
TGAACGGATCGGCACTGCGTGCGCCAATTCTGCAGACAAATGGCAGTATTCATCCACAATTTTAAAAGAA
AAGGGGGGATTGGGGGGTACAGTGCAGGGGAAAGAATAGTAGACATAATAGCAACAGACATACAAACTAA
AGAATTACAAAAACAAATTACAAAAATTCAAAATTTTCGGGTTTATTACAGGGACAGCAGAGATCCAGTT
TGGTTAATTAAGGGTGCAGCGGCCTCCGCGCCGGGTTTTGGCGCCTCCCGCGGGCGCCCCCCTCCTCACG
GCGAGCGCTGCCACGTCAGACGAAGGGCGCAGGAGCGTTCCTGATCCTTCCGCCCGGACGCTCAGGACAG
CGGCCCGCTGCTCATAAGACTCGGCCTTAGAACCCCAGTATCAGCAGAAGGACATTTTAGGACGGGACTT
GGGTGACTCTAGGGCACTGGTTTTCTTTCCAGAGAGCGGAACAGGCGAGGAAAAGTAGTCCCTTCTCGGC
GATTCTGCGGAGGGATCTCCGTGGGGCGGTGAACGCCGATGATTATATAAGGACGCGCCGGGTGTGGCAC
AGCTAGTTCCGTCGCAGCCGGGATTTGGGTCGCGGTTCTTGTTTGTGGATCGCTGTGATCGTCACTTGGT
GAGTTGCGGGCTGCTGGGCTGGCCGGGGCTTTCGTGGCCGCCGGGCCGCTCGGTGGGACGGAAGCGTGTG
GAGAGACCGCCAAGGGCTGTAGTCTGGGTCCGCGAGCAAGGTTGCCCTGAACTGGGGGTTGGGGGGAGCG
CACAAAATGGCGGCTGTTCCCGAGTCTTGAATGGAAGACGCTTGTAAGGCGGGCTGTGAGGTCGTTGAAA
CAAGGTGGGGGGCATGGTGGGCGGCAAGAACCCAAGGTCTTGAGGCCTTCGCTAATGCGGGAAAGCTCTT
ATTCGGGTGAGATGGGCTGGGGCACCATCTGGGGACCCTGACGTGAAGTTTGTCACTGACTGGAGAACTC
GGGTTTGTCGTCTGGTTGCGGGGGCGGCAGTTATGCGGTGCCGTTGGGCAGTGCACCCGTACCTTTGGGA
GCGCGCGCCTCGTCGTGTCGTGACGTCACCCGTTCTGTTGGCTTATAATGCAGGGTGGGGCCACCTGCCG
GTAGGTGTGCGGTAGGCTTTTCTCCGTCGCAGGACGCAGGGTTCGGGCCTAGGGTAGGCTCTCCTGAATC
GACAGGCGCCGGACCTCTGGTGAGGGGAGGGATAAGTGAGGCGTCAGTTTCTTTGGTCGGTTTTATGTAC
CTATCTTCTTAAGTAGCTGAAGCTCCGGTTTTGAACTATGCGCTCGGGGTTGGCGAGTGTGTTTTGTGAA
GTTTTTTAGGCACCTTTTGAAATGTAATCATTTGGGTCAATATGTAATTTTCAGTGTTAGACTAGTAAAT
TGTCCGCTAAATTCTGGCCGTTTTTGGCTTTTTTGTTAGACGAAGCTTGGGCTGCAGGTCGACTCTAGAG
GATCCGCTAGCGCCACCATGAGTAAAGGAGAAGAACTTTTCACTGGAGTTGTCCCAATTCTTGTTGAATT
AGATGGTGATGTTAATGGGCACAAATTTTCTGTCAGTGGAGAGGGTGAAGGTGATGCAACATACGGAAAA
CTTACCCTTAAATTTATTTGCACTACTGGAAAACTACCTGTTCCATGGCCAACACTTGTCACTACGTTAA
CTTATGGTGTTCAATGCTTTTCAAGATACCCAGATCATATGAAACGGCATGACTTTTTCAAGAGTGCCAT
GCCCGAAGGTTACGTACAGGAAAGAACTATATTTTTCAAAGATGACGGGAACTACAAGACACGTGCTGAA
GTCAAGTTTGAAGGTGATACCCTTGTTAATAGAATCGAGTTAAAAGGTATTGATTTTAAAGAAGATGGAA
ACATTCTTGGACACAAATTGGAATACAACTATAACGATCACCAGGTGTACATCATGGCAGACAAACAAAA
GAATGGAATCAAAGCTAACTTCAAAATTAGACACAACATTGAAGATGGAGGCGTTCAACTAGCAGACCAT
TATCAACAAAATACTCCAATTGGCGATGGGCCCGTCCTTTTACCAGACAACCATTACCTGTTTACAACTT
CTACTCTTTCGAAAGATCCCAACGAAAAGAGAGACCACATGGTCCTTCTTGAGTTTGTAACAGCTGCTGG
GATTACACATGGCATGGATGAACTATACAAAGGTGGAGGAGGTAGATCCATGGTGAGCGAGCTGATTAAG
GAGAACATGCACATGAAGCTGTACATGGAGGGCACCGTGAACAACCACCACTTCAAGTGCACATCCGAGG
GCGAAGGCAAGCCCTACGAGGGCACCCAGACCATGAGAATCAAGGCGGTCGAGGGCGGCCCTCTCCCCTT
CGCCTTCGACATCCTGGCTACCAGCTTCATGTACGGCAGCAAAACCTTCATCAACCACACCCAGGGCATC
CCCGACTTCTTTAAGCAGTCCTTCCCCGAGGGCTTCACATGGGAGAGAGTCACCACATACGAAGACGGGG
GCGTGCTGACCGCTACCCAGGACACCAGCCTCCAGGACGGCTGCCTCATCTACAACGTCAAGATCAGAGG
GGTGAACTTCCCATCCAACGGCCCTGTGATGCAGAAGAAAACACTCGGCTGGGAGGCCTCCACCGAGACC
CTGTACCCCGCTGACGGCGGCCTGGAAGGCAGAGCCGACATGGCCCTGAAGCTCGTGGGCGGGGGCCACC
TGATCTGCAACTTGAAGACCACATACAGATCCAAGAAACCCGCTAAGAACCTCAAGATGCCCGGCGTCTA
CTATGTGGACAGAAGACTGGAAAGAATCAAGGAGGCCGACAAAGAGACCTACGTCGAGCAGCACGAGGTG
GCTGTGGCCAGATACTGCGACCTCCCTAGCAAACTGGGGCACAGAGGTGGAGGAGGTTCCGGACTCAGAT
CTATGCCGTCGGAGAAGACCTTCAAGCAGCGCCGCACCTTCGAACAAAGAGTAGAAGATGTCCGACTTAT
TCGAGAGCAGCATCCAACCAAAATCCCGGTGATAATAGAACGATACAAGGGTGAGAAGCAGCTTCCTGTT
CTGGATAAAACAAAGTTCCTTGTACCTGACCATGTCAACATGAGTGAGCTCATCAAGATAATTAGAAGGC
GCTTACAGCTCAATGCTAATCAGGCCTTCTTCCTGTTGGTGAACGGACACAGCATGGTCAGCGTCTCCAC
ACCAATCTCAGAGGTGTATGAGAGTGAGAAAGATGAAGATGGATTCCTGTACATGGTCTACGCCTCCCAG
GAGACGTTCATGAAATTGTCAGTGTAAGAATTCGATATCAAGCTTATCGATAATCAACCTCTGGATTACA
AAATTTGTGAAAGATTGACTGGTATTCTTAACTATGTTGCTCCTTTTACGCTATGTGGATACGCTGCTTT
AATGCCTTTGTATCATGCTATTGCTTCCCGTATGGCTTTCATTTTCTCCTCCTTGTATAAATCCTGGTTG
CTGTCTCTTTATGAGGAGTTGTGGCCCGTTGTCAGGCAACGTGGCGTGGTGTGCACTGTGTTTGCTGACG
CAACCCCCACTGGTTGGGGCATTGCCACCACCTGTCAGCTCCTTTCCGGGACTTTCGCTTTCCCCCTCCC
TATTGCCACGGCGGAACTCATCGCCGCCTGCCTTGCCCGCTGCTGGACAGGGGCTCGGCTGTTGGGCACT
GACAATTCCGTGGTGTTGTCGGGGAAATCATCGTCCTTTCCTTGGCTGCTCGCCTGTGTTGCCACCTGGA
TTCTGCGCGGGACGTCCTTCTGCTACGTCCCTTCGGCCCTCAATCCAGCGGACCTTCCTTCCCGCGGCCT
GCTGCCGGCTCTGCGGCCTCTTCCGCGTCTTCGCCTTCGCCCTCAGACGAGTCGGATCTCCCTTTGGGCC
GCCTCCCCGCATCGATACCGTCGACCTCGAGACCTAGAAAAACATGGAGCAATCACAAGTAGCAATACAG
CAGCTACCAATGCTGATTGTGCCTGGCTAGAAGCACAAGAGGAGGAGGAGGTGGGTTTTCCAGTCACACC
TCAGGTACCTTTAAGACCAATGACTTACAAGGCAGCTGTAGATCTTAGCCACTTTTTAAAAGAAAAGGGG
GGACTGGAAGGGCTAATTCACTCCCAACGAAGACAAGATATCCTTGATCTGTGGATCTACCACACACAAG
GCTACTTCCCTGATTGGCAGAACTACACACCAGGGCCAGGGATCAGATATCCACTGACCTTTGGATGGTG
CTACAAGCTAGTACCAGTTGAGCAAGAGAAGGTAGAAGAAGCCAATGAAGGAGAGAACACCCGCTTGTTA
CACCCTGTGAGCCTGCATGGGATGGATGACCCGGAGAGAGAAGTATTAGAGTGGAGGTTTGACAGCCGCC
TAGCATTTCATCACATGGCCCGAGAGCTGCATCCGGACTGTACTGGGTCTCTCTGGTTAGACCAGATCTG
AGCCTGGGAGCTCTCTGGCTAACTAGGGAACCCACTGCTTAAGCCTCAATAAAGCTTGCCTTGAGTGCTT
CAAGTAGTGTGTGCCCGTCTGTTGTGTGACTCTGGTAACTAGAGATCCCTCAGACCCTTTTAGTCAGTGT
GGAAAATCTCTAGCAGGGCCCGTTTAAACCCGCTGATCAGCCTCGACTGTGCCTTCTAGTTGCCAGCCAT
CTGTTGTTTGCCCCTCCCCCGTGCCTTCCTTGACCCTGGAAGGTGCCACTCCCACTGTCCTTTCCTAATA
AAATGAGGAAATTGCATCGCATTGTCTGAGTAGGTGTCATTCTATTCTGGGGGGTGGGGTGGGGCAGGAC
AGCAAGGGGGAGGATTGGGAAGACAATAGCAGGCATGCTGGGGATGCGGTGGGCTCTATGGCTTCTGAGG
CGGAAAGAACCAGCTGGGGCTCTAGGGGGTATCCCC
[124 nt withheld, positions 7317-7440]
C
[91 nt withheld, positions 7442-7532]
A
[49 nt withheld, positions 7534-7582]
CCTTTGACGTTGGAGTCCACGTTCTTT
[37 nt withheld, positions 7610-7646]
ACCCTATCTCGGTCTATTCTTTTGATTTATAAGGGATTTTGCCGATTTCGGCCTATTGGTTAAAAAATGA
GCTGATTTAACAAAAATTTAACGCGAATTAATTCTGTGGAATGTGTGTCAGTTAGGGTGTGGAAAGTCCC
CAGGCTCCCCAGCAGGCAGAAGTATGCAAAGCATGCATCTCAATTAGTCAGCAACCAGGTGTGGAAAGTC
CCCAGGCTCCCCAGCAGGCAGAAGTATGCAAAGCATGCATCTCAATTAGTCAGCAACCATAGTCCCGCCC
CTAACTCCGCCCATCCCGCCCCTAACTCCGCCCAGTTCCGCCCATTCTCCGCCCCATGGCTGACTAATTT
TTTTTATTTATGCAGAGGCCGAGGCCGCCTCTGCCTCTGAGCTATTCCAGAAGTAGTGAGGAGGCTTTTT
TGGAGGCCTAGGCTTTTGCAAAAAGCTCCCGGGAGCTTGTATATCCATTTTCGGATCTGATCAGCACGTG
TTGACAATTAATCATCGGCATAGTATATCGGCATAGTATAATACGACAAGGTGAGGAACTAAACCATGGC
CAAGTTGACCAGTGCCGTTCCGGTGCTCACCGCGCGCGACGTCGCCGGAGCGGTCGAGTTCTGGACCGAC
CGGCTCGGGTTCTCCCGGGACTTCGTGGAGGACGACTTCGCCGGTGTGGTCCGGGACGACGTGACCCTGT
TCATCAGCGCGGTCCAGGACCAGGTGGTGCCGGACAACACCCTGGCCTGGGTGTGGGTGCGCGGCCTGGA
CGAGCTGTACGCCGAGTGGTCGGAGGTCGTGTCCACGAACTTCCGGGACGCCTCCGGGCCGGCCATGACC
GAGATCGGCGAGCAGCCGTGGGGGCGGGAGTTCGCCCTGCGCGACCCGGCCGGCAACTGCGTGCACTTCG
TGGCCGAGGAGCAGGACTGACACGTGCTACGAGATTTCGATTCCACCGCCGCCTTCTATGAAAGGTTGGG
CTTCGGAATCGTTTTCCGGGACGCCGGCTGGATGATCCTCCAGCGCGGGGATCTCATGCTGGAGTTCTTC
GCCCACCCCAACTTGTTTATTGCAGCTTATAATGGTTACAAATAAAGCAATAGCATCACAAATTTCACAA
ATAAAGCATTTTTTTCACTGCATTCTAGTTGTGGTTTGTCCAAACTCATCAATGTATCTTATCATGTCTG
TATACCGTCGACCTCTAGCTAGAGCTTGGCGTAATCATGGTCATAGCTGTTTCCTGTGTGAAATTGTTAT
CCGCTCACAATTCCACACAACATACGAGCCGGAAGCATAAAGTGTAAAGCCTGGGGTGCCTAATGAGTGA
GCTAACTCACATTAATTGCGTTGCGCTCACTGCCCGCTTTCCAGTCGGGAAACCTGTCGTGCCAGCTGCA
TTAATGAATCGGCCAACGCGCGGGGAGAGGCGGTTTGCGTATTGGGCGCTCTTCCGCTTCCTCGCTCACT
GACTCGCTGCGCTCGGTCGTTCGGCTGCGGCGAGCGGTATCAGCTCACTCAAAGGCGGTAATACGGTTAT
CCACAGAATCAGGGGATAACGCAGGAAAGAACATGTGAGCAAAAGGCCAGCAAAAGGCCAGGAACCGTAA
AAAGGCCGCGTTGCTGGCGTTTTTCCATAGGCTCCGCCCCCCTGACGAGCATCACAAAAATCGACGCTCA
AGTCAGAGGTGGCGAAACCCGACAGGACTATAAAGATACCAGGCGTTTCCCCCTGGAAGCTCCCTCGTGC
GCTCTCCTGTTCCGACCCTGCCGCTTACCGGATACCTGTCCGCCTTTCTCCCTTCGGGAAGCGTGGCGCT
TTCTCATAGCTCACGCTGTAGGTATCTCAGTTCGGTGTAGGTCGTTCGCTCCAAGCTGGGCTGTGTGCAC
GAACCCCCCGTTCAGCCCGACCGCTGCGCCTTATCCGGTAACTATCGTCTTGAGTCCAACCCGGTAAGAC
ACGACTTATCGCCACTGGCAGCAGCCACTGGTAACAGGATTAGCAGAGCGAGGTATGTAGGCGGTGCTAC
AGAGTTCTTGAAGTGGTGGCCTAACTACGGCTACACTAGAAGAACAGTATTTGGTATCTGCGCTCTGCTG
AAGCCAGTTACCTTCGGAAAAAGAGTTGGTAGCTCTTGATCCGGCAAACAAACCACCGCTGGTAGCGGTG
GTTTTTTTGTTTGCAAGCAGCAGATTACGCGCAGAAAAAAAGGATCTCAAGAAGATCCTTTGATCTTTTC
TACGGGGTCTGACGCTCAGTGGAACGAAAACTCACGTTAAGGGATTTTGGTCATGAGATTATCAAAAAGG
ATCTTCACCTAGATCCTTTTAAATTAAAAATGAAGTTTTAAATCAATCTAAAGTATATATGAGTAAACTT
GGTCTGACAGTTACCAATGCTTAATCAGTGAGGCACCTATCTCAGCGATCTGTCTATTTCGTTCATCCAT
AGTTGCCTGACTCCCCGTCGTGTAGATAACTACGATACGGGAGGGCTTACCATCTGGCCCCAGTGCTGCA
ATGATACCGCGAGACCCACGCTCACCGGCTCCAGATTTATCAGCAATAAACCAGCCAGCCGGAAGGGCCG
AGCGCAGAAGTGGTCCTGCAACTTTATCCGCCTCCATCCAGTCTATTAATTGTTGCCGGGAAGCTAGAGT
AAGTAGTTCGCCAGTTAATAGTTTGCGCAACGTTGTTGCCATTGCTACAGGCATCGTGGTGTCACGCTCG
TCGTTTGGTATGGCTTCATTCAGCTCCGGTTCCCAACGATCAAGGCGAGTTACATGATCCCCCATGTTGT
GCAAAAAAGCGGTTAGCTCCTTCGGTCCTCCGATCGTTGTCAGAAGTAAGTTGGCCGCAGTGTTATCACT
CATGGTTATGGCAGCACTGCATAATTCTCTTACTGTCATGCCATCCGTAAGATGCTTTTCTGTGACTGGT
GAGTACTCAACCAAGTCATTCTGAGAATAGTGTATGCGGCGACCGAGTTGCTCTTGCCCGGCGTCAATAC
GGGATAATACCGCGCCACATAGCAGAACTTTAAAAGTGCTCATCATTGGAAAACGTTCTTCGGGGCGAAA
ACTCTCAAGGATCTTACCGCTGTTGAGATCCAGTTCGATGTAACCCACTCGTGCACCCAACTGATCTTCA
GCATCTTTTACTTTCACCAGCGTTTCTGGGTGAGCAAAAACAGGAAGGCAAAATGCCGCAAAAAAGGGAA
TAAGGGCGACACGGAAATGTTGAATACTCATACTCTTCCTTTTTCAATATTATTGAAGCATTTATCAGGG
TTATTGTCTCATGAGCGGATACATATTTGAATGTATTTAGAAAAATAAACAAATAGGGGTTCCGCGCACA
TTTCCCCGAAAAGTGCCACCTGAC
Features (pLannotate 1.2.2; 33 found; start..end, strand, type, name):
     31..83      -  misc_feature   bom (fragment): basis of mobility region from pBR322
    238..617     +  enhancer       CMV enhancer: human cytomegalovirus immediate early enhancer
    618..817     +  promoter       CMV promoter: human cytomegalovirus (CMV) immediate early promoter
    835..1015    +  LTR            5' LTR (truncated): truncated 5' long terminal repeat (LTR) from HIV-1
   1062..1187    +  misc_feature   HIV-1 Ψ: packaging signal of human immunodeficiency virus type 1
   1171..1534    +  CDS            HIV-1 gag (fragment): gag protein from human immunodeficiency virus 1; gag
   1680..1913    +  misc_feature   RRE: The Rev response element (RRE) of HIV-1 allows for Rev-dependent mRNA export from the nucleus to the cytoplasm.
   2290..2390    +  CDS            Rev (fragment): human immunodeficiency virus 1 (HIV-1) Rev protein; rev; enhances nuclear export of unspliced and incompletely spliced viral mRNAs
   2440..2557    +  misc_feature   cPPT/CTS: central polypurine tract and central termination sequence of HIV-1
   2611..3821    +  promoter       UbC promoter: human ubiquitin C promoter
   3832..3855    -  misc_feature   MCS (fragment): pUC18/19 multiple cloning site
   3868..4581    +  CDS            superecliptic pHluorin: pH-sensitive mutant of green fluorescent protein (Ng et al., 2002) excited strongly by blue light at neutral pH but minimally fluorescent at acidic pH
   4600..5295    +  CDS            mKate2: mKate2 is a basic (constitutively fluorescent) red fluorescent protein published in 2009, derived from Entacmaea quadricolor. It is reported to be a rapidly-maturing monomer with moderate acid sensitivity.
   5323..5694    +  CDS            LC3B: human LC3 protein; MAP1LC3B; Atg8 family member found on autophagosomes
   5698..5722    +  misc_feature   MCS (fragment): pBluescript multiple cloning site
   5722..6310    +  misc_feature   WPRE: woodchuck hepatitis virus posttranscriptional regulatory element
   6247..6828    +  CDS            nef (fragment): NEF_HV1H2 - Experimental evidence at protein level: Swiss-Prot protein existence level 1. Extracellular Nef protein targets CD4(+) T-lymphocytes for apoptosis by interacting with CXCR4 surface receptors. From Human immunodeficiency virus type 1 group M subtype B (isolate HXB2) (HIV-1).
   6835..7015    +  LTR            5' LTR (truncated): truncated 5' long terminal repeat (LTR) from HIV-1
   7047..7271    +  polyA_signal   bGH poly(A) signal: bovine growth hormone polyadenylation signal
   7275..7296    +  promoter       SV40 promoter (fragment): SV40 enhancer and early promoter
   7317..7745    +  rep_origin     f1 ori (sequence partly withheld): f1 bacteriophage origin of replication; arrow indicates direction of (+) strand synthesis
   7759..8088    +  promoter       SV40 promoter: SV40 enhancer and early promoter
   8136..8183    +  promoter       EM7 promoter: synthetic bacterial promoter&nbsp
   8202..8576    +  CDS            BleoR: antibiotic-binding protein; Sh ble from Streptoalloteichus hindustanus; confers resistance to bleomycin, phleomycin, and Zeocin™
   8586..8711    +  CDS            ble (fragment): BLE_KLEPN - Experimental evidence at protein level: Swiss-Prot protein existence level 1. Binding protein with a strong affinity to the bleomycin family of antibiotics. Binds to CL990; an antimitotic-antibiotic compound. From Klebsiella pneumoniae.
   8706..8827    +  polyA_signal   SV40 poly(A) signal: SV40 polyadenylation signal
   8898..8920    -  protein_bind   lac operator (fragment): The lac repressor binds to the lac operator to inhibit transcription in E. coli. This inhibition can be relieved by adding lactose or isopropyl-β-D-thiogalactopyranoside (IPTG). lac repressor encoded by lacI
   8924..8954    -  promoter       lac promoter: promoter for the E. coli lac operon
   8969..8990    -  protein_bind   CAP binding site: CAP binding activates transcription in the presence of cAMP. E. coli catabolite activator protein
   9003..9095    -  CDS            lacI (fragment): lac repressor; lacI; The lac repressor binds to the lac operator to inhibit transcription in E. coli. This inhibition can be relieved by adding lactose or isopropyl-β-D-thiogalactopyranoside (IPTG).
   9278..9866    -  rep_origin     ori: high-copy-number ColE1/pMB1/pBR322/pUC origin of replication
  10037..10897   -  CDS            AmpR: β-lactamase; bla; confers resistance to ampicillin, carbenicillin, and related antibiotics
  10898..11002   -  promoter       AmpR promoter: bla
