[The description below was written by a language model from this plasmid's Addgene catalogue record and pLannotate feature annotations shown in this document.]
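Description:
FUGW-PK-hLC3∆G is a third-generation HIV-1-based lentiviral transfer plasmid of about 11 kb, built on the FUGW backbone for expression in mammalian cells by transfection or lentiviral transduction. It is propagated in E. coli through a high-copy ColE1/pUC-type origin with ampicillin selection via β-lactamase. An f1 origin is also present. The backbone additionally carries an SV40/EM7-driven BleoR cassette with an SV40 poly(A) signal. This cassette lies outside the LTR-flanked region, so it would not be packaged into virus. A CMV enhancer/promoter is fused to a truncated 5' LTR and drives Tat-independent transcription of the viral genome in packaging cells. Downstream are the Ψ packaging signal with a partial gag fragment, the RRE for Rev-dependent nuclear export, and the cPPT/CTS. The second LTR is annotated as truncated and is followed by a bGH poly(A) signal.

The payload sits between BamHI and EcoRI sites and is expressed from the human ubiquitin C promoter, with a WPRE downstream to enhance transcript expression. It encodes a tandem fusion of superecliptic pHluorin, a GFP variant that is quenched at acidic pH, the more acid-tolerant red protein mKate2, and human LC3B (MAP1LC3B). In the parental PK-hLC3 probe, loss of green but not red fluorescence reports delivery of autophagosomes to acidic lysosomes. According to the record, the ∆G version serves as the negative control for that probe. The name implies loss of the C-terminal glycine that LC3 needs for lipidation and autophagosome membrane association, although the record does not describe the mutation explicitly. The construct is used alongside PK-hLC3 when monitoring autophagy, to distinguish autophagy-dependent signal from background.
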