Addgene plasmid #61461: FUGW-PK-hLC3∆G
Purpose: Express pHluorin-mKate2-hLC3∆G (PK-hLC3∆G), a negative control for pHluorin-mKate2-hLC3 (PK-hLC3), in mammalian cells for monitoring autophagy, based on FUGW (3rd gen lentiviral plasmid)
Depositing lab: Isei Tanida. Depositing organization: Japan Institute for Health Security. Publication: A Super-Ecliptic, pHluorin-mKate2, Tandem Fluorescent Protein-Tagged Human LC3 for the Monitoring of Mammalian Autophagy. Tanida I, Ueno T, Uchiyama Y. PLoS One. 2014 Oct 23;9(10):e110600. doi: 10.1371/journal.pone.0110600. eCollection 2014. PubMed 25340751.
Backbone
  Vector backbone: FUGW
  Backbone size w/o insert (bp): 9000
  Total vector size (bp): 11000
  Vector type: Mammalian Expression, Lentiviral
Growth in bacteria
  Bacterial resistance: Ampicillin, 100 μg/mL
  Growth temperature: 37°C
  Growth strain: Stbl3
  Copy number: Unknown
Gene/Insert
  Gene/Insert name: PK-hLC3∆G (alt name: pHluorin-mKate2-hLC3∆G)
  Species: H. sapiens (human)
  Entrez Gene: MAP1LC3B (a.k.a. ATG8F, LC3B, MAP1A/1BLC3, MAP1LC3B-a)
  Promoter: hUBC
  Cloning method: Restriction Enzyme; 5′ cloning site BamHI (not destroyed); 3′ cloning site EcoRI (not destroyed)
  Sequencing primers: 5′ TGTGGACAGAAGACTGGAAAG
Terms and licenses: Academic/Nonprofit Terms; Industry Terms: Not Available to Industry
Depositor comments: We thank Dr. James Edward Rothman for providing respective pHluorin.
How to cite: FUGW-PK-hLC3∆G was a gift from Isei Tanida (Addgene plasmid # 61461 ; http://n2t.net/addgene:61461 ; RRID:Addgene_61461)
