>Addgene plasmid #61461 | FUGW-PK-hLC3∆G | addgene partial sequence | sequence record 101630 | Futet-R 5'-CAAAGGCATTAAAGCAGCGT-3'
CGAGGTGGCTGTGGCCAGATACTGCGACCTCCCTAGCAAACTGGGGCACAGAGGTGGAGGAGGTTCCGGA
CTCAGATCTATGCCGTCGGAGAAGACCTTCAAGCAGCGCCGCACCTTCGAACAAAGAGTAGAAGATGTCC
GACTTATTCGAGAGCAGCATCCAACCAAAATCCCGGTGATAATAGAACGATACAAGGGTGAGAAGCAGCT
TCCTGTTCTGGATAAAACAAAGTTCCTTGTACCTGACCATGTCAACATGAGTGAGCTCATCAAGATAATT
AGAAGGCGCTTACAGCTCAATGCTAATCAGGCCTTCTTCCTGTTGGTGAACGGACACAGCATGGTCAGCG
TCTCCACACCAATCTCAGAGGTGTATGAGAGTGAGAAAGATGAAGATGGATTCCTGTACATGGTCTACGC
CTCCCAGGAGACGTTCATGAAATTGTCAGTGTAAGAATTCGATATCAAGCTTATCGATAATCAACCTCTG
GATTACAAAATTTGTGAAAGATTGACTGGTATTC
