>Addgene plasmid #61461 | FUGW-PK-hLC3∆G | addgene partial sequence | sequence record 101632 | GFP-F 5'-GGTCCTTCTTGAGTTTGTAAC-3'
GGTGGAGGAGGTAGATCCATGGTGAGCGAGCTGATTAAGGAGAACATGCACATGAAGCTGTACATGGAGG
GCACCGTGAACAACCACCACTTCAAGTGCACATCCGAGGGCGAAGGCAAGCCCTACGAGGGCACCCAGAC
CATGAGAATCAAGGCGGTCGAGGGCGGCCCTCTCCCCTTCGCCTTCGACATCCTGGCTACCAGCTTCATG
TACGGCAGCAAAACCTTCATCAACCACACCCAGGGCATCCCCGACTTCTTTAAGCAGTCCTTCCCCGAGG
GCTTCACATGGGAGAGAGTCACCACATACGAAGACGGGGGCGTGCTGACCGCTACCCAGGACACCAGCCT
CCAGGACGGCTGCCTCATCTACAACGTCAAGATCAGAGGGGTGAACTTCCCATCCAACGGCCCTGTGATG
CAGAAGAAAACACTCGGCTGGGAGGCCTCCACCGAGACCCTGTACCCCGCTGACGGCGGCCTGGAAGGCA
GAGCCGACATGGCCCTGAAGCTCGTGGGCGGGGGCCACCTGATCTGCAACTTGAAGACCACATACAGATC
CAAGAAACCCGCTAA
