>Addgene plasmid #61461 | FUGW-PK-hLC3∆G | addgene partial sequence | sequence record 102741 | hUBCpro-F 5'-TGAAGCTCCGGTTTTGAACT-3'
TTTTTTAGGCACCTTTTGAAATGTAATCATTTGGGTCAATATGTAATTTTCAGTGTTAGACTAGTAAATT
GTCCGCTAAATTCTGGCCGTTTTTGGCTTTTTTGTTAGACGAAGCTTGGGCTGCAGGTCGACTCTAGAGG
ATCCGCTAGCGCCACCATGAGTAAAGGAGAAGAACTTTTCACTGGAGTTGTCCCAATTCTTGTTGAATTA
GATGGTGATGTTAATGGGCACAAATTTTCTGTCAGTGGAGAGGGTGAAGGTGATGCAACATACGGAAAAC
TTACCCTTAAATTTATTTGCACTACTGGAAAACTACCTGTTCCATGGCCAACACTTGTCACTACGTTAAC
TTATGGTGTTCAATGCTTTTCAAGATACCCAGATCATATGAAACGGCATGACTTTTTCAAGAGTGCCATG
CCCGAAGGTTACGTACAGGAAAGAACTATATTTTTCAAAGATGACGGGAACTACAAGACACGTGCTGAAG
TCAAGTTTGAAGGTGATACCCTTGTTAAT
